Addgene plasmid #29391: pTH374-SUP45-R62A
Depositing lab: Tobias von der Haar. Depositing organization: London and South East University Group (LASE). Publication: Decoding accuracy in eRF1 mutants and its correlation with pleiotropic quantitative traits in yeast. Merritt GH, Naemi WR, Mugnier P, Webb HM, Tuite MF, von der Haar T. Nucleic Acids Res. 2010 Sep . 38(16):5479-92. 10.1093/nar/gkq338 PubMed 20444877.
Backbone
  Vector backbone: pRS315
  Backbone size w/o insert (bp): 5976
  Vector type: Yeast Expression
  Selectable markers: LEU2
Growth in bacteria
  Bacterial resistance: Ampicillin, 100 μg/mL
  Growth temperature: 37°C
  Growth strain: DH5alpha
  Copy number: Low Copy
Gene/Insert
  Gene/Insert name: SUP45 gene encoding translation release factor 1 from S. cerevisiae (alt name: eRF1)
  Species: S. cerevisiae (budding yeast)
  Insert size (bp): 2984
  Mutation: R62A mutant gene including genomic sequence 1432 bp upstream of AUG and 241 bp downstream of stop codon.
  GenBank ID: NM_001178491
  Entrez Gene: SUP45 (a.k.a. YBR143C, SAL4, SUP1, SUP47)
  Cloning method: Restriction Enzyme; 5′ cloning site XbaI (not destroyed); 3′ cloning site HindIII (not destroyed)
  Sequencing primers: 5′ n/a
Terms and licenses: Academic/Nonprofit Terms; Industry Terms: Not Available to Industry
How to cite: pTH374-SUP45-R62A was a gift from Tobias von der Haar (Addgene plasmid # 29391 ; http://n2t.net/addgene:29391 ; RRID:Addgene_29391)
