[The description below was written by a language model from this plasmid's Addgene catalogue record.]
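Description:
pTH374-SUP45-R62A is a yeast expression plasmid built on pRS315, a yeast–E. coli shuttle vector of the pRS series. In Saccharomyces cerevisiae it is selected through the LEU2 auxotrophic marker, which complements leucine auxotrophy in leu2 host strains. In bacteria it is propagated under ampicillin selection. pRS315 is generally known as a centromeric (CEN/ARS) vector maintained at roughly single-copy level in yeast, although the record itself lists only the backbone name and the markers and includes no feature table.

The insert is a genomic fragment of about 3 kb carrying the S. cerevisiae SUP45 gene, which encodes the eukaryotic translation termination factor eRF1 (release factor 1). It was cloned between XbaI and HindIII sites, both of which are retained. The fragment includes 1432 bp of native sequence upstream of the start codon and 241 bp downstream of the stop codon. Expression is therefore presumably driven by the gene's own promoter and terminated by its own 3′ region rather than by heterologous regulatory elements, and no epitope tags or reporters are recorded. The coding sequence carries an R62A substitution, replacing arginine 62 with alanine.

The associated publication examines decoding accuracy in eRF1 mutants and how it correlates with pleiotropic quantitative traits in yeast. This construct accordingly appears to be one of a set of SUP45 alleles expressed in a near-native context. Such a plasmid is suited to testing how a defined eRF1 mutation affects stop codon recognition, termination efficiency or readthrough, and the resulting cellular phenotypes.
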