>Addgene plasmid #29391 | pTH374-SUP45-R62A | addgene partial sequence | sequence record 34728 | 29391 with ySUP45-R (aaaacgaagcgcagattgac)
CGACAGTAATTTATGTAAAACAGTTCTCGTATTACCGGACACAGAACCAAACAAAGTACCTTGACCGTCC
ATGACTATAAAACCGAACTTGTCGTCAGCTTGAAGCAATTCCGAAAGAACTTCTGTATGAAATTTGTTAT
CACACAAATATAAGGATGTGTTGATAGGTTTGTAAGGTTCGATGTCAAAAGTGACCTTTTTTTCTTTACC
ATCTTCAGTGATGATATCACCACAATATAAAACTAAACCGTTCTTGGGCAAAGTATTATATAGCTTCAAC
TTTTGTTGGGTGGAAGTGATAGCAGATAAAACGGAAAGACGATTAACCGCAGATTTAATATTCGAGGCAG
TACCATATTCATCTGTTAACATTTTTTGGTACAGTGGAATTTGACCCTTAGGAGGAATAACTAAGGAAAT
CATAGAAGTACCATTACCTCTAGCTTTTTCTAAAGATTGGACCAACTTCTTGACCTTCCAGATCTCAATA
TTTTTTTCAACCTCGTTATCCATTATTGAAGTATTTCCTTTGTCTATTTCTGTAGTCTTAATAAGGAGAC
AAGCCGAAATGAATTAAGAAATAAAGGTGTCGTTAAGGCCACACCAACAGTATATCAGTTAAAAATACAG
TGATGTATTTCATTGATTTGACGCTTAGCACTGGATTTCTGAAAAAATTTTTCATTCAGGGTCAACGGA
