>Addgene plasmid #29391 | pTH374-SUP45-R62A | addgene partial sequence | sequence record 34729 | 29391 with M13R
AAAGGGAACAAAAGCTGGTACCGGGCCCCCCCTCGAGGTCGACGGTATCGANNANCTTATCGATACCGTC
GAGGCTTTTGAAGAGAAACTCTCCTTTCACTGTATTTTCTACGTAATATACACGGTCCTCTAAACCCACT
ATGTACTTTCAACAAAGGAATTAGCTCAATATAGAGCAAAAGGTTTACCAAGTATATATTATATTGTACA
AAAAATTAAAAGCGAATTTAATTTAAATCTGGCATCTAGTGATTAAATTCTTTTTGATTCGATTTTTTTC
TCCCCCTTTTATTTATTTAAATGAAATCATAGTCGGATCCTTCATCTTCGTCATAATATTCATCCTCAGA
TTCATCAACTAGTTGTTCAAAATTAACTTTGTAACGCAGCATGGCACCAATACCACCAAAACCTGTGACA
AATTGGGCACCTTCTGAAGATTTGTCTGTGATGAATTCCAAGGTAGCACCGAAGTTTTTGTAGTTAGCTG
CTAGCCATTCAATTAAAGGTTCTTCGGAGACAACGTCCATTTCTTGGCCGGTAGCTTTGTCAATAGCAAA
CGACTTGTCCTTGGCTTCTGGTTCAGCGAATTTTATAACCTCATTATCCTCGGCATCTTTAAATGTATAT
CTGATAGTTTCCAAATTTTCGAAAACAATTAATTTTTCGACTGCACCTAAATCCAATGCCTTTAAAGTAT
CATCTATACCATAACAGAATTTACCAGTGTCCTGGGAAATTTCGTCAAAATATGCCTCCAATAATTTCTT
TTCTTGAACATACTTGACATTGGCCAACGCTTCGGCAGAAAGTTCGATAGCCTGGTTGAAACCGTTTTCA
CCACCATAAGAAACATCCACGATGGAAATAACCTTACATGCTAGTCTTG
